>Addgene plasmid #25000 | FLAG-NM23-H1 | addgene partial sequence | sequence record 30969 | 25000 with CMV-F
TCGTTTAGTGAACCGTCAGAATTAATTCAGATCGATCTACCATGGACTACAAAGACGATGACGACAAGCT
TGCGGCCGCGAATTCTCGGATGGCCAACTGTGAGCGTACCTTCATTGCGATCAAACCAGATGGGGTCCAG
CGGGGTCTTGTGGGAGAGATTATCAAGCGTTTTGAGCAGAAAGGATTCCGCCTTGTTGGTCTGAAATTCA
TGCAAGCTTCCGAAGATCTTCTCAAGGAACACTACGTTGACCTGAAGGACCGTCCATTCTTTGCCGGCCT
GGTGAAATACATGCACTCAGGGCCGGTAGTTGCCATGGTCTGGGAGGGGCTGAATGTGGTGAAGACGGGC
CGAGTCATGCTCGGGGAGACCAACCCTGCAGACTCCAAGCCTGGGACCATCCGTGGAGACTTCTGCATAC
AAGTTGGCAGGAACATTATACATGGCAGTGATTCTGTGGAGAGTGCAGAGAAGGAGATCGGCTTGTGGTT
TCACCCTGAGGAACTGGTAGATTACACGAGCTGTGCTCAGAACTGGATCTATGAATGACCGAGATCTGAT
ATCGGTACCAGTCGACTCTAGAGGATCCCGGGTGGCATCCCTGTGACCCCTCCCCAGTGCCTCTCCTGGC
CCTGGAAGTTGCCACTCCAGTGCCCACCAGCCTTGTCCTAATAAAATTAAGTTGCATCATTTTGTCTGAC
TAGGTGTCCTTCTATAATATTATGGGGTGGAGGGGGGTGGTATGGAGCAAGGGGCAAGTTGGGAAGACAA
CCTGTAGGGCCTGCGGGGTCTATTGGGAACCAAGCTGGAGTGCAGTGGCA
