[The description below was written by a language model from this plasmid's Addgene catalogue record.]
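Description:
FLAG-NM23-H1 is a mammalian expression plasmid built on the commercial pFLAG-CMV4 backbone (about 6 kb without insert). It is propagated in E. coli as a high-copy plasmid under ampicillin selection. The record does not include a feature table, so the origin of replication, polyadenylation signal and any other backbone elements are not documented here. The backbone name implies that expression is driven by the cytomegalovirus immediate-early promoter, a strong constitutive promoter commonly used for transient expression in transfected mammalian cells. No mammalian selection marker is recorded.

The payload is an approximately 600 bp insert encoding human NM23-H1, the product of the NME1 gene, also known as nucleoside diphosphate kinase A (NDPK-A). The insert was cloned by restriction digestion between EcoRI at the 5′ end and BglII at the 3′ end, and both sites are retained. This placement puts the coding sequence in frame with the FLAG epitope supplied by the backbone, so the protein is produced with an N-terminal FLAG tag. The short FLAG peptide is recognised by widely available antibodies, which allows the expressed protein to be detected by immunoblotting or immunofluorescence and recovered by immunoprecipitation or affinity purification without a protein-specific antibody.

The record does not state a specific experimental purpose. A construct of this design is typically used to overexpress epitope-tagged NM23-H1 in cultured mammalian cells, for example to study its localisation, binding partners or activity. No mutations or truncations of the insert are noted in the record.
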