Addgene plasmid #25000: FLAG-NM23-H1
Depositing lab: Judy Lieberman. Depositing organization: Boston Children's Hospital.
Backbone
  Vector backbone: pFLAG-CMV4
  Backbone manufacturer: sigma
  Backbone size w/o insert (bp): 6000
  Vector type: Mammalian Expression
Growth in bacteria
  Bacterial resistance: Ampicillin, 100 μg/mL
  Growth temperature: 37°C
  Growth strain: DH5alpha
  Copy number: High Copy
Gene/Insert
  Gene/Insert name: NM23-H1 (alt names: NDPKA; NME)
  Species: H. sapiens (human)
  Insert size (bp): 600
  GenBank ID: NM_198175
  Entrez Gene: NME1 (a.k.a. AWD, GAAD, NB, NBS, NDK1, NDKA, NDPK A, NDPK-A, NDPKA, NM23, NM23-H1)
  Tag / fusion protein: FLAG (N terminal on backbone)
  Cloning method: Restriction Enzyme; 5′ cloning site EcoRI (not destroyed); 3′ cloning site BglII (not destroyed)
  Sequencing primers: 5′ T7
Terms and licenses: Academic/Nonprofit Terms; Industry Terms: Not Available to Industry
How to cite: FLAG-NM23-H1 was a gift from Judy Lieberman (Addgene plasmid # 25000 ; http://n2t.net/addgene:25000 ; RRID:Addgene_25000)
